>Addgene plasmid #89954 | pKDsgRNA-hisG | depositor full sequence | sequence record 174532 | pKDsgRNA-hisG sequence 6959 bps
CATCGATTTATTATGACAACTTGACGGCTACATCATTCACTTTTTCTTCACAACCGGCACGGAACTCGCT
CGGGCTGGCCCCGGTGCATTTTTTAAATACCCGCGAGAAATAGAGTTGATCGTCAAAACCAACATTGCGA
CCGACGGTGGCGATAGGCATCCGGGTGGTGCTCAAAAGCAGCTTCGCCTGGCTGATACGTTGGTCCTCGC
GCCAGCTTAAGACGCTAATCCCTAACTGCTGGCGGAAAAGATGTGACAGACGCGACGGCGACAAGCAAAC
ATGCTGTGCGACGCTGGCGATATCAAAATTGCTGTCTGCCAGGTGATCGCTGATGTACTGACAAGCCTCG
CGTACCCGATTATCCATCGGTGGATGGAGCGACTCGTTAATCGCTTCCATGCGCCGCAGTAACAATTGCT
CAAGCAGATTTATCGCCAGCAGCTCCGAATAGCGCCCTTCCCCTTGCCCGGCGTTAATGATTTGCCCAAA
CAGGTCGCTGAAATGCGGCTGGTGCGCTTCATCCGGGCGAAAGAACCCCGTATTGGCAAATATTGACGGC
CAGTTAAGCCATTCATGCCAGTAGGCGCGCGGACGAAAGTAAACCCACTGGTGATACCATTCGCGAGCCT
CCGGATGACGACCGTAGTGATGAATCTCTCCTGGCGGGAACAGCAAAATATCACCCGGTCGGCAAACAAA
TTCTCGTCCCTGATTTTTCACCACCCCCTGACCGCGAATGGTGAGATTGAGAATATAACCTTTCATTCCC
AGCGGTCGGTCGATAAAAAAATCGAGATAACCGTTGGCCTCAATCGGCGTTAAACCCGCCACCAGATGGG
CATTAAACGAGTATCCCGGCAGCAGGGGATCATTTTGCGCTTCAGCCATACTTTTCATACTCCCGCCATT
CAGAGAAGAAACCAATTGTCCATATTGCATCAGACATTGCCGTCACTGCGTCTTTTACTGGCTCTTCTCG
CTAACCAAACCGGTAACCCCGCTTATTAAAAGCATTCTGTAACAAAGCGGGACCAAAGCCATGACAAAAA
CGCGTAACAAAAGTGTCTATAATCACGGCAGAAAAGTCCACATTGATTATTTGCACGGCGTCACACTTTG
CTATGCCATAGCATTTTTATCCATAAGATTAGCGGATCCTACCTGACGCTTTTTATCGCAACTCTCTACT
GTTTCTCCATACCCGTTTTTTTGGGAATTCGAGCTCTAAGGAGGTTATAAAAAATGGATATTAATACTGA
AACTGAGATCAAGCAAAAGCATTCACTAACCCCCTTTCCTGTTTTCCTAATCAGCCCGGCATTTCGCGGG
CGATATTTTCACAGCTATTTCAGGAGTTCAGCCATGAACGCTTATTACATTCAGGATCGTCTTGAGGCTC
AGAGCTGGGCGCGTCACTACCAGCAGCTCGCCCGTGAAGAGAAAGAGGCAGAACTGGCAGACGACATGGA
AAAAGGCCTGCCCCAGCACCTGTTTGAATCGCTATGCATCGATCATTTGCAACGCCACGGGGCCAGCAAA
AAATCCATTACCCGTGCGTTTGATGACGATGTTGAGTTTCAGGAGCGCATGGCAGAACACATCCGGTACA
TGGTTGAAACCATTGCTCACCACCAGGTTGATATTGATTCAGAGGTATAAAACGAATGAGTACTGCACTC
GCAACGCTGGCTGGGAAGCTGGCTGAACGTGTCGGCATGGATTCTGTCGACCCACAGGAACTGATCACCA
CTCTTCGCCAGACGGCATTTAAAGGTGATGCCAGCGATGCGCAGTTCATCGCATTACTGATCGTTGCCAA
CCAGTACGGCCTTAATCCGTGGACGAAAGAAATTTACGCCTTTCCTGATAAGCAGAATGGCATCGTTCCG
GTGGTGGGCGTTGATGGCTGGTCCCGCATCATCAATGAAAACCAGCAGTTTGATGGCATGGACTTTGAGC
AGGACAATGAATCCTGTACATGCCGGATTTACCGCAAGGACCGTAATCATCCGATCTGCGTTACCGAATG
GATGGATGAATGCCGCCGCGAACCATTCAAAACTCGCGAAGGCAGAGAAATCACGGGGCCGTGGCAGTCG
CATCCCAAACGGATGTTACGTCATAAAGCCATGATTCAGTGTGCCCGTCTGGCCTTCGGATTTGCTGGTA
TCTATGACAAGGATGAAGCCGAGCGCATTGTCGAAAATACTGCATACACTGCAGAACGTCAGCCGGAACG
CGACATCACTCCGGTTAACGATGAAACCATGCAGGAGATTAACACTCTGCTGATCGCCCTGGATAAAACA
TGGGATGACGACTTATTGCCGCTCTGTTCCCAGATATTTCGCCGCGACATTCGTGCATCGTCAGAACTGA
CACAGGCCGAAGCAGTAAAAGCTCTTGGATTCCTGAAACAGAAAGCCGCAGAGCAGAAGGTGGCAGCATG
ACACCGGACATTATCCTGCAGCGTACCGGGATCGATGTGAGAGCTGTCGAACAGGGGGATGATGCGTGGC
ACAAATTACGGCTCGGCGTCATCACCGCTTCAGAAGTTCACAACGTGATAGCAAAACCCCGCTCCGGAAA
GAAGTGGCCTGACATGAAAATGTCCTACTTCCACACCCTGCTTGCTGAGGTTTGCACCGGTGTGGCTCCG
GAAGTTAACGCTAAAGCACTGGCCTGGGGAAAACAGTACGAGAACGACGCCAGAACCCTGTTTGAATTCA
CTTCCGGCGTGAATGTTACTGAATCCCCGATCATCTATCGCGACGAAAGTATGCGTACCGCCTGCTCTCC
CGATGGTTTATGCAGTGACGGCAACGGCCTTGAACTGAAATGCCCGTTTACCTCCCGGGATTTCATGAAG
TTCCGGCTCGGTGGTTTCGAGGCCATAAAGTCAGCTTACATGGCCCAGGTGCAGTACAGCATGTGGGTGA
CGCGAAAAAATGCCTGGTACTTTGCCAACTATGACCCGCGTATGAAGCGTGAAGGCCTGCATTATGTCGT
GATTGAGCGGGATGAAAAGTACATGGCGAGTTTTGACGAGATCGTGCCGGAGTTCATCGAAAAAATGGAC
GAGGCACTGGCTGAAATTGGTTTTGTATTTGGGGAGCAATGGCGATGACGCATCCTCACGATAATATCCG
GGTAGGCGCAATCACTTTCGTCTACTCCGTTACAAAGCGAGGCTGGGTATTTCCCGGCCTTTCTGTTATC
CGAAATCCACTGAAAGCACAGCGGCTGGCTGAGGAGATAAATAATAAACGAGGGGCTGTATGCACAAAGC
ATCTTCTGTTGAGTTAAGAACGAGTATCGAGATGGCACATAGCCTTGCTCAAATTGGAATCAGGTTTGTG
CCAATACCAGTAGAAACAGACGAAGAATCCATGGGTATGGACAGTTTTCCCTTTGATATGTAACGGTGAA
CAGTTGTTCTACTTTTGTTTGTTAGTCTTGATGCTTCACTGATAGATACAAGAGCCATAAGAACCTCAGA
TCCTTCCGTATTTAGCCAGTATGTTCTCTAGTGTGGTTCGTTGTTTTTGCGTGAGCCATGAGAACGAACC
ATTGAGATCATACTTACTTTGCATGTCACTCAAAAATTTTGCCTCAAAACTGGTGAGCTGAATTTTTGCA
GTTAAAGCATCGTGTAGTGTTTTTCTTAGTCCGTTACGTAGGTAGGAATCTGATGTAATGGTTGTTGGTA
TTTTGTCACCATTCATTTTTATCTGGTTGTTCTCAAGTTCGGTTACGAGATCCATTTGTCTATCTAGTTC
AACTTGGAAAATCAACGTATCAGTCGGGCGGCCTCGCTTATCAACCACCAATTTCATATTGCTGTAAGTG
TTTAAATCTTTACTTATTGGTTTCAAAACCCATTGGTTAAGCCTTTTAAACTCATGGTAGTTATTTTCAA
GCATTAACATGAACTTAAATTCATCAAGGCTAATCTCTATATTTGCCTTGTGAGTTTTCTTTTGTGTTAG
TTCTTTTAATAACCACTCATAAATCCTCATAGAGTATTTGTTTTCAAAAGACTTAACATGTTCCAGATTA
TATTTTATGAATTTTTTTAACTGGAAAAGATAAGGCAATATCTCTTCACTAAAAACTAATTCTAATTTTT
CGCTTGAGAACTTGGCATAGTTTGTCCACTGGAAAATCTCAAAGCCTTTAACCAAAGGATTCCTGATTTC
CACAGTTCTCGTCATCAGCTCTCTGGTTGCTTTAGCTAATACACCATAAGCATTTTCCCTACTGATGTTC
ATCATCTGAGCGTATTGGTTATAAGTGAACGATACCGTCCGTTCTTTCCTTGTAGGGTTTTCAATCGTGG
GGTTGAGTAGTGCCACACAGCATAAAATTAGCTTGGTTTCATGCTCCGTTAAGTCATAGCGACTAATCGC
TAGTTCATTTGCTTTGAAAACAACTAATTCAGACATACATCTCAATTGGTCTAGGTGATTTTAATCACTA
TACCAATTGAGATGGGCTAGTCAATGATAATTACTAGTCCTTTTCCTTTGAGTTGTGGGTATCTGTAAAT
TCTGCTAGACCTTTGCTGGAAAACTTGTAAATTCTGCTAGACCCTCTGTAAATTCCGCTAGACCTTTGTG
TGTTTTTTTTGTTTATATTCAAGTGGTTATAATTTATAGAATAAAGAAAGAATAAAAAAAGATAAAAAGA
ATAGATCCCAGCCCTGTGTATAACTCACTACTTTAGTCAGTTCCGCAGTATTACAAAAGGATGTCGCAAA
CGCTGTTTGCTCCTCTACAAAACAGACCTTAAAACCCTAAAGGCTTAAGTAGCACCCTCGCAAGCTCGGT
TGCGGCCGCAATCGGGCAAATCGCTGAATATTCCTTTTGTCTCCGACCATCAGGCACCTGAGTCGCTGTC
TTTTTCGTGACATTCAGTTCGCTGCGCTCACGGCTCTGGCAGTGAATGGGGGTAAATGGCACTACAGGCG
CCTTTTATGGATTCATGCAAGGAAACTACCCATAATACAAGAAAAGCCCGTCACGGGCTTCTCAGGGCGT
TTTATGGCGGGTCTGCTATGTGGTGCTATCTGACTTTTTGCTGTTCAGCAGTTCCTGCCCTCTGATTTTC
CAGTCTGACCACTTCGGATTATCCCGTGACAGGTCATTCAGACTGGCTAATGCACCCAGTAAGGCAGCGG
TATCATCAACGGGGTCTGACGCTCAGTGGAACGAAAACTCACGTTAAGGGATTTTGGTCATGAGATTATC
AGCTTTCGCTAAGGATGATTTCTGGAATTCTTCCCTATCAGTGATAGAGATTGACATCCCTATCAGTGAT
AGAGATACTGAGCACGCCGAAATCCAGACGACGCAGTTTTAGAGCTAGAAATAGCAAGTTAAAATAAGGC
TAGTCCGTTATCAACTTGAAAAAGTGGCACCGAGTCGGTGCTTTTTTTGAAGCTTGGGCCCGAACAAAAA
CTCATCTCAGAAGAGGATCTGAATAGCGCCGTCGACCATCATCATCATCATCATTGAGTTTAAACGGTCT
CCAGCTTGGCTGTTTTGGCGGATGAGAGAAGATTTTCAGCCTGATACAGATTAAATCAGAACGCAGAAGC
GGTCTGATAAAACAGAATTTGCCTGGCGGCAGTAGCGCGGTGGTCCCACCTGACCCCATGCCGAACTCAG
AAGTGAAACGCCGTAGCGCCGATGGTAGTGTGGGGTCTCCCCATGCGAGAGTAGGGAACTGCCAGGCATC
AAATAAAACGAAAGGCTCAGTCGAAAGACTGGGCCTTTCGTTTTATCTGTTGTTTGTCGGTGAACTGGAT
CCTTACTCGAGTCTAGACTGCAGGCGGATCTTCACCTAGATCCTTTTAAATTAAAAATGAAGTTTTAAAT
CAATCTAAAGTATATATGAGTAAACTTGGTCTGACAGGACATTATTTGCCGACTACCTTGGTGATCTCGC
CTTTCACGTAGTGGACAAATTCTTCCAACTGATCTGCGCGCGAGGCCAAGCGATCTTCTTCTTGTCCAAG
ATAAGCCTGTCTAGCTTCAAGTATGACGGGCTGATACTGGGCCGGCAGGCGCTCCATTGCCCAGTCGGCA
GCGACATCCTTCGGCGCGATTTTGCCGGTTACTGCGCTGTACCAAATGCGGGACAACGTAAGCACTACAT
TTCGCTCATCGCCAGCCCAGTCGGGCGGCGAGTTCCATAGCGTTAAGGTTTCATTTAGCGCCTCAAATAG
ATCCTGTTCAGGAACCGGATCAAAGAGTTCCTCCGCCGCTGGACCTACCAAGGCAACGCTATGTTCTCTT
GCTTTTGTCAGCAAGATAGCCAGATCAATGTCGATCGTGGCTGGCTCGAAGATACCTGCAAGAATGTCAT
TGCGCTGCCATTCTCCAAATTGCAGTTCGCGCTTAGCTGGATAACGCCACGGAATGATGTCGTCGTGCAC
AACAATGGTGACTTCTACAGCGCGGAGAATCTCGCTCTCTCCAGGGGAAGCCGAAGTTTCCAAAAGGTCG
TTGATCAAAGCTCGCCGCGTTGTTTCATCAAGCCTTACGGTCACCGTAACCAGCAAATCAATATCACTGT
GTGGCTTCAGGCCGCCATCCACTGCGGAGCCGTACAAATGTACGGCCAGCAACGTCGGTTCGAGATGGCG
CTCGATGACGCCAACTACCTCTGATAGTTGAGTCGATACTTCGGCGATCACCGCTTCCCTCATACTCTTC
CTTTTTCAATATTATTGAAGCATTTATCAGGGTTATTGTCTCATGAGCGGATACATATTTGAATGTATTT
AGAAAAATAAACAAATAGCTAGCTCACTCGGTCGCTACACTCTTCCTTTTTCAATATTATTGAAGCATTT
ATCAGGGTTATTGTCTCATGAGCGGATACATATTTGAATGTATTTAGAAAAATAAACAAATAGGGGTTCC
GCGCACATTTCCCCGAAAAGTGCCACCTG
Features (pLannotate 1.2.2; 18 found; start..end, strand, type, name):
     11..889     -  CDS            araC: L-arabinose regulatory protein; araC
    916..1200    +  promoter       araBAD promoter: araBAD; promoter of the L-arabinose operon of E. coli; the araC regulatory gene is transcribed in the opposite direction (Guzman et al., 1995)
   1244..1660    +  CDS            Gam: inhibitor of the host RecBCD nuclease in the λ Red system; gam; protects the double-stranded DNA substrate for recombination
   1666..2451    +  CDS            Beta: single-stranded DNA binding recombinase in the λ Red system; bet; mediates pairing of a single-stranded DNA with a complementary target
   2448..3128    +  CDS            Exo: 5' to 3' double-stranded DNA exonuclease in the λ Red system; exo; creates 3' single-stranded DNA tails
   3129..3373    +  terminator     λ tL3 terminator: transcription terminator tL3 from phage λ
   3496..4446    -  CDS            Rep101: RepA protein needed for replication with the pSC101 origin; rep101
   4494..4716    -  rep_origin     pSC101 ori: low-copy replication origin that requires the Rep101 protein
   5251..5272    -  terminator     bacterial terminator (fragment): putative bacterial transcription terminator
   5282..5300    +  protein_bind   tet operator: tetO; bacterial operator O2 for the tetR and tetA genes tetracycline repressor TetR
   5306..5325    +  promoter       H1-2O2 promoter (fragment): doxycycline-inducible variant of the human H1 RNA promoter (Henriksen et al., 2007)
   5356..5431    +  misc_RNA       gRNA scaffold: guide RNA scaffold for the Streptococcus pyogenes CRISPR/Cas9 system
   5497..5514    +  CDS            capTEV™ (fragment): composite tag for in vivo biotinylation, TEV protease cleavage, and 6xHis tagging
   5621..5736    +  ncRNA          5S rRNA: Accession: RF00001 - 5S ribosomal RNA
   5740..5786    +  terminator     rrnB T1 terminator: transcription terminator T1 from the E. coli rrnB gene
   5922..6713    -  CDS            SmR: aminoglycoside adenylyltransferase (Murphy, 1985); aadA; confers resistance to spectinomycin and streptomycin
   6714..6805    -  promoter       AmpR promoter: bla
   6829..6933    -  promoter       AmpR promoter: bla
