>Addgene plasmid #89954 | pKDsgRNA-hisG | addgene full sequence | sequence record 182545 | Addgene NGS Result
ATTTTAATCACTATACCAATTGAGATGGGCTAGTCAATGATAATTACTAGTCCTTTTCCTTTGAGTTGTG
GGTATCTGTAAATTCTGCTAGACCTTTGCTGGAAAACTTGTAAATTCTGCTAGACCCTCTGTAAATTCCG
CTAGACCTTTGTGTGTTTTTTTTGTTTATATTCAAGTGGTTATAATTTATAGAATAAAGAAAGAATAAAA
AAAGATAAAAAGAATAGATCCCAGCCCTGTGTATAACTCACTACTTTAGTCAGTTCCGCAGTATTACAAA
AGGATGTCGCAAACGCTGTTTGCTCCTCTACAAAACAGACCTTAAAACCCTAAAGGCTTAAGTAGCACCC
TCGCAAGCTCGGTTGCGGCCGCAATCGGGCAAATCGCTGAATATTCCTTTTGTCTCCGACCATCAGGCAC
CTGAGTCGCTGTCTTTTTCGTGACATTCAGTTCGCTGCGCTCACGGCTCTGGCAGTGAATGGGGGTAAAT
GGCACTACAGGCGCCTTTTATGGATTCATGCAAGGAAACTACCCATAATACAAGAAAAGCCCGTCACGGG
CTTCTCAGGGCGTTTTATGGCGGGTCTGCTATGTGGTGCTATCTGACTTTTTGCTGTTCAGCAGTTCCTG
CCCTCTGATTTTCCAGTCTGACCACTTCGGATTATCCCGTGACAGGTCATTCAGACTGGCTAATGCACCC
AGTAAGGCAGCGGTATCATCAACGGGGTCTGACGCTCAGTGGAACGAAAACTCACGTTAAGGGATTTTGG
TCATGAGATTATCAGCTTTCGCTAAGGATGATTTCTGGAATTCTTCCCTATCAGTGATAGAGATTGACAT
CCCTATCAGTGATAGAGATACTGAGCACGCCGAAATCCAGACGACGCAGTTTTAGAGCTAGAAATAGCAA
GTTAAAATAAGGCTAGTCCGTTATCAACTTGAAAAAGTGGCACCGAGTCGGTGCTTTTTTTGAAGCTTGG
GCCCGAACAAAAACTCATCTCAGAAGAGGATCTGAATAGCGCCGTCGACCATCATCATCATCATCATTGA
GTTTAAACGGTCTCCAGCTTGGCTGTTTTGGCGGATGAGAGAAGATTTTCAGCCTGATACAGATTAAATC
AGAACGCAGAAGCGGTCTGATAAAACAGAATTTGCCTGGCGGCAGTAGCGCGGTGGTCCCACCTGACCCC
ATGCCGAACTCAGAAGTGAAACGCCGTAGCGCCGATGGTAGTGTGGGGTCTCCCCATGCGAGAGTAGGGA
ACTGCCAGGCATCAAATAAAACGAAAGGCTCAGTCGAAAGACTGGGCCTTTCGTTTTATCTGTTGTTTGT
CGGTGAACTGGATCCTTACTCGAGTCTAGACTGCAGGCGGATCTTCACCTAGATCCTTTTAAATTAAAAA
TGAAGTTTTAAATCAATCTAAAGTATATATGAGTAAACTTGGTCTGCTGACAGGACATTATTTGCCGACT
ACCTTGGTGATCTCGCCTTTCACGTAGTGGACAAATTCTTCCAACTGATCTGCGCGCGAGGCCAAGCGAT
CTTCTTCTTGTCCAAGATAAGCCTGTCTAGCTTCAAGTATGACGGGCTGATACTGGGCCGGCAGGCGCTC
CATTGCCCAGTCGGCAGCGACATCCTTCGGCGCGATTTTGCCGGTTACTGCGCTGTACCAAATGCGGGAC
AACGTAAGCACTACATTTCGCTCATCGCCAGCCCAGTCGGGCGGCGAGTTCCATAGCGTTAAGGTTTCAT
TTAGCGCCTCAAATAGATCCTGTTCAGGAACCGGATCAAAGAGTTCCTCCGCCGCTGGACCTACCAAGGC
AACGCTATGTTCTCTTGCTTTTGTCAGCAAGATAGCCAGATCAATGTCGATCGTGGCTGGCTCGAAGATA
CCTGCAAGAATGTCATTGCGCTGCCATTCTCCAAATTGCAGTTCGCGCTTAGCTGGATAACGCCACGGAA
TGATGTCGTCGTGCACAACAATGGTGACTTCTACAGCGCGGAGAATCTCGCTCTCTCCAGGGGAAGCCGA
AGTTTCCAAAAGGTCGTTGATCAAAGCTCGCCGCGTTGTTTCATCAAGCCTTACGGTCACCGTAACCAGC
AAATCAATATCACTGTGTGGCTTCAGGCCGCCATCCACTGCGGAGCCGTACAAATGTACGGCCAGCAACG
TCGGTTCGAGATGGCGCTCGATGACGCCAACTACCTCTGATAGTTGAGTCGATACTTCGGCGATCACCGC
TTCCCTCATACTCTTCCTTTTTCAATATTATTGAAGCATTTATCAGGGTTATTGTCTCATGAGCGGATAC
ATATTTGAATGTATTTAGAAAAATAAACAAATAGCTAGCTCACTCGGTCGCTACCAGGGTTATTGTCTCA
TGAGCGGATACATATTTGAATGTATTTAGAAAAATAAACAAATAGGGGTTCCGCGCACATTTCCCCGAAA
AGTGCCACCTGCATCGATTTATTATGACAACTTGACGGCTACATCATTCACTTTTTCTTCACAACCGGCA
CGGAACTCGCTCGGGCTGGCCCCGGTGCATTTTTTAAATACCCGCGAGAAGTAGAGTTGATCGTCAAAAC
CAACATTGCGACCGACGGTGGCGATAGGCATCCGGGTGGTGCTCAAAAGCAGCTTCGCCTGGCTGATACG
TTGGTCCTCGCGCCAGCTTAAGACGCTAATCCCTAACTGCTGGCGGAAAAGATGTGACAGACGCGACGGC
GACAAGCAAACATGCTGTGCGACGCTGGCGATATCAAAATTGCTGTCTGCCAGGTGATCGCTGATGTACT
GACAAGCCTCGCGTACCCGATTATCCATCGGTGGATGGAGCGACTCGTTAATCGCTTCCATGCGCCGCAG
TAACAATTGCTCAAGCAGATTTATCGCCAGCAGCTCCGAATAGCGCCCTTCCCCTTGCCCGGCGTTAATG
ATTTGCCCAAACAGGTCGCTGAAATGCGGCTGGTGCGCTTCATCCGGGCGAAAGAACCCCGTATTGGCAA
ATATTGACGGCCAGTTAAGCCATTCATGCCAGTAGGCGCGCGGACGAAAGTAAACCCACTGGTGATACCA
TTCGCGAGCCTCCGGATGACGACCGTAGTGATGAATCTCTCCTGGCGGGAACAGCAAAATATCACCCGGT
CGGCAAACAAATTCTCGTCCCTGATTTTTCACCACCCCCTGACCGCGAATGGTGAGATTGAGAATATAAC
CTTTCATTCCCAGCGGTCGGTCGATAAAAAAATCGAGATAACCGTTGGCCTCAATCGGCGTTAAACCCGC
CACCAGATGGGCATTAAACGAGTATCCCGGCAGCAGGGGATCATTTTGCGCTTCAGCCATACTTTTCATA
CTCCCGCCATTCAGAGAAGAAACCAATTGTCCATATTGCATCAGACATTGCCGTCACTGCGTCTTTTACT
GGCTCTTCTCGCTAACCAAACCGGTAACCCCGCTTATTAAAAGCATTCTGTAACAAAGCGGGACCAAAGC
CATGACAAAAACGCGTAACAAAAGTGTCTATAATCACGGCAGAAAAGTCCACATTGATTATTTGCACGGC
GTCACACTTTGCTATGCCATAGCATTTTTATCCATAAGATTAGCGGATCCTACCTGACGCTTTTTATCGC
AACTCTCTACTGTTTCTCCATACCCGTTTTTTTGGGAATTCGAGCTCTAAGGAGGTTATAAAAAATGGAT
ATTAATACTGAAACTGAGATCAAGCAAAAGCATTCACTAACCCCCTTTCCTGTTTTCCTAATCAGCCCGG
CATTTCGCGGGCGATATTTTCACAGCTATTTCAGGAGTTCAGCCATGAACGCTTATTACATTCAGGATCG
TCTTGAGGCTCAGAGCTGGGCGCGTCACTACCAGCAGCTCGCCCGTGAAGAGAAAGAGGCAGAACTGGCA
GACGACATGGAAAAAGGCCTGCCCCAGCACCTGTTTGAATCGCTATGCATCGATCATTTGCAACGCCACG
GGGCCAGCAAAAAATCCATTACCCGTGCGTTTGATGACGATGTTGAGTTTCAGGAGCGCATGGCAGAACA
CATCCGGTACATGGTTGAAACCATTGCTCACCACCAGGTTGATATTGATTCAGAGGTATAAAACGAATGA
GTACTGCACTCGCAACGCTGGCTGGGAAGCTGGCTGAACGTGTCGGCATGGATTCTGTCGACCCACAGGA
ACTGATCACCACTCTTCGCCAGACGGCATTTAAAGGTGATGCCAGCGATGCGCAGTTCATCGCATTACTG
ATCGTTGCCAACCAGTACGGCCTTAATCCGTGGACGAAAGAAATTTACGCCTTTCCTGATAAGCAGAATG
GCATCGTTCCGGTGGTGGGCGTTGATGGCTGGTCCCGCATCATCAATGAAAACCAGCAGTTTGATGGCAT
GGACTTTGAGCAGGACAATGAATCCTGTACATGCCGGATTTACCGCAAGGACCGTAATCATCCGATCTGC
GTTACCGAATGGATGGATGAATGCCGCCGCGAACCATTCAAAACTCGCGAAGGCAGAGAAATCACGGGGC
CGTGGCAGTCGCATCCCAAACGGATGTTACGTCATAAAGCCATGATTCAGTGTGCCCGTCTGGCCTTCGG
ATTTGCTGGTATCTATGACAAGGATGAAGCCGAGCGCATTGTCGAAAATACTGCATACACTGCAGAACGT
CAGCCGGAACGCGACATCACTCCGGTTAACGATGAAACCATGCAGGAGATTAACACTCTGCTGATCGCCC
TGGATAAAACATGGGATGACGACTTATTGCCGCTCTGTTCCCAGATATTTCGCCGCGACATTCGTGCATC
GTCAGAACTGACACAGGCCGAAGCAGTAAAAGCTCTTGGATTCCTGAAACAGAAAGCCGCAGAGCAGAAG
GTGGCAGCATGACACCGGACATTATCCTGCAGCGTACCGGGATCGATGTGAGAGCTGTCGAACAGGGGGA
TGATGCGTGGCACAAATTACGGCTCGGCGTCATCACCGCTTCAGAAGTTCACAACGTGATAGCAAAACCC
CGCTCCGGAAAGAAGTGGCCTGACATGAAAATGTCCTACTTCCACACCCTGCTTGCTGAGGTTTGCACCG
GTGTGGCTCCGGAAGTTAACGCTAAAGCACTGGCCTGGGGAAAACAGTACGAGAACGACGCCAGAACCCT
GTTTGAATTCACTTCCGGCGTGAATGTTACTGAATCCCCGATCATCTATCGCGACGAAAGTATGCGTACC
GCCTGCTCTCCCGATGGTTTATGCAGTGACGGCAACGGCCTTGAACTGAAATGCCCGTTTACCTCCCGGG
ATTTCATGAAGTTCCGGCTCGGTGGTTTCGAGGCCATAAAGTCAGCTTACATGGCCCAGGTGCAGTACAG
CATGTGGGTGACGCGAAAAAATGCCTGGTACTTTGCCAACTATGACCCGCGTATGAAGCGTGAAGGCCTG
CATTATGTCGTGATTGAGCGGGATGAAAAGTACATGGCGAGTTTTGACGAGATCGTGCCGGAGTTCATCG
AAAAAATGGACGAGGCACTGGCTGAAATTGGTTTTGTATTTGGGGAGCAATGGCGATGACGCATCCTCAC
GATAATATCCGGGTAGGCGCAATCACTTTCGTCTACTCCGTTACAAAGCGAGGCTGGGTATTTCCCGGCC
TTTCTGTTATCCGAAATCCACTGAAAGCACAGCGGCTGGCTGAGGAGATAAATAATAAACGAGGGGCTGT
ATGCACAAAGCATCTTCTGTTGAGTTAAGAACGAGTATCGAGATGGCACATAGCCTTGCTCAAATTGGAA
TCAGGTTTGTGCCAATACCAGTAGAAACAGACGAAGAATCCATGGGTATGGACAGTTTTCCCTTTGATAT
GTAACGGTGAACAGTTGTTCTACTTTTGTTTGTTAGTCTTGATGCTTCACTGATAGATACAAGAGCCATA
AGAACCTCAGATCCTTCCGTATTTAGCCAGTATGTTCTCTAGTGTGGTTCGTTGTTTTTGCGTGAGCCAT
GAGAACGAACCATTGAGATCATACTTACTTTGCATGTCACTCAAAAATTTTGCCTCAAAACTGGTGAGCT
GAATTTTTGCAGTTAAAGCATCGTGTAGTGTTTTTCTTAGTCCGTTATGTAGGTAGGAATCTGATGTAAT
GGTTGTTGGTATTTTGTCACCATTCATTTTTATCTGGTTGTTCTCAAGTTCGGTTACGAGATCCATTTGT
CTATCTAGTTCAACTTGGAAAATCAACGTATCAGTCGGGCGGCCTCGCTTATCAACCACCAATTTCATAT
TGCTGTAAGTGTTTAAATCTTTACTTATTGGTTTCAAAACCCATTGGTTAAGCCTTTTAAACTCATGGTA
GTTATTTTCAAGCATTAACATGAACTTAAATTCATCAAGGCTAATCTCTATATTTGCCTTGTGAGTTTTC
TTTTGTGTTAGTTCTTTTAATAACCACTCATAAATCCTCATAGAGTATTTGTTTTCAAAAGACTTAACAT
GTTCCAGATTATATTTTATGAATTTTTTTAACTGGAAAAGATAAGGCAATATCTCTTCACTAAAAACTAA
TTCTAATTTTTCGCTTGAGAACTTGGCATAGTTTGTCCACTGGAAAATCTCAAAGCCTTTAACCAAAGGA
TTCCTGATTTCCACAGTTCTCGTCATCAGCTCTCTGGTTGCTTTAGCTAATACACCATAAGCATTTTCCC
TACTGATGTTCATCATCTGAACGTATTGGTTATAAGTGAACGATACCGTCCGTTCTTTCCTTGTAGGGTT
TTCAATCGTGGGGTTGAGTAGTGCCACACAGCATAAAATTAGCTTGGTTTCATGCTCCGTTAAGTCATAG
CGACTAATCGCTAGTTCATTTGCTTTGAAAACAACTAATTCAGACATACATCTCAATTGGTCTAGGTG
Features (pLannotate 1.2.2; 18 found; start..end, strand, type, name):
     27..249     -  rep_origin     pSC101 ori: low-copy replication origin that requires the Rep101 protein
    784..805     -  terminator     bacterial terminator (fragment): putative bacterial transcription terminator
    815..833     +  protein_bind   tet operator: tetO; bacterial operator O2 for the tetR and tetA genes tetracycline repressor TetR
    839..858     +  promoter       H1-2O2 promoter (fragment): doxycycline-inducible variant of the human H1 RNA promoter (Henriksen et al., 2007)
    889..964     +  misc_RNA       gRNA scaffold: guide RNA scaffold for the Streptococcus pyogenes CRISPR/Cas9 system
   1030..1047    +  CDS            capTEV™ (fragment): composite tag for in vivo biotinylation, TEV protease cleavage, and 6xHis tagging
   1154..1269    +  ncRNA          5S rRNA: Accession: RF00001 - 5S ribosomal RNA
   1273..1319    +  terminator     rrnB T1 terminator: transcription terminator T1 from the E. coli rrnB gene
   1458..2249    -  CDS            SmR: aminoglycoside adenylyltransferase (Murphy, 1985); aadA; confers resistance to spectinomycin and streptomycin
   2250..2341    -  promoter       AmpR promoter: bla
   2365..2435    -  promoter       AmpR promoter (fragment): bla
   2475..3350    -  CDS            araC: ARAC_ECOLI - Experimental evidence at protein level: Swiss-Prot protein existence level 1. Transcription factor that regulates the expression of several genes involved in the transport and metabolism of L-arabinose (PubMed:4362626, PubMed:328165, PubMed:6251457, PubMed:2962192, PubMed:6319708, PubMed:2231717, PubMed:1447222). Functions both as a positive and a negative regulator (PubMed:328165, PubMed:6251457). In the presence of arabinose, activates the expression of the araBAD, araE, araFGH and araJ promoters (PubMed:4362626, PubMed:328165, PubMed:6251457, PubMed:2962192, PubMed:6319708, Pub
   3377..3661    +  promoter       araBAD promoter: araBAD; promoter of the L-arabinose operon of E. coli; the araC regulatory gene is transcribed in the opposite direction (Guzman et al., 1995)
   3705..4121    +  CDS            Gam: inhibitor of the host RecBCD nuclease in the λ Red system; gam; protects the double-stranded DNA substrate for recombination
   4127..4912    +  CDS            Beta: single-stranded DNA binding recombinase in the λ Red system; bet; mediates pairing of a single-stranded DNA with a complementary target
   4909..5589    +  CDS            Exo: 5' to 3' double-stranded DNA exonuclease in the λ Red system; exo; creates 3' single-stranded DNA tails
   5590..5834    +  terminator     λ tL3 terminator: transcription terminator tL3 from phage λ
   5957..6907    -  CDS            Rep101(Ts): temperature-sensitive version of the RepA protein needed for replication with the pSC101 origin (Armstrong et al., 1984); rep101 encoding an A56V mutation
