[The description below was written by a language model from this plasmid's Addgene catalogue record and pLannotate feature annotations shown in this document.]
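Description:
pKDsgRNA-hisG is a low-copy bacterial plasmid built on the pKD46 recombineering backbone and designed for CRISPR-Cas9-assisted genome editing in E. coli. It replicates from the pSC101 origin, which depends on the plasmid-encoded Rep101 protein. The sequenced record annotates this as the temperature-sensitive A56V variant, consistent with the listed 30°C growth temperature and allowing the plasmid to be cured by shifting to a higher temperature. Selection is by spectinomycin through the aadA (SmR) aminoglycoside adenylyltransferase gene, which is driven by bla-derived promoter sequences.

The plasmid carries two independently inducible modules. The first is the lambda Red operon: Gam, which blocks host RecBCD nuclease; Beta, the single-strand annealing recombinase; and Exo, the 5' to 3' exonuclease. These are expressed from the araBAD promoter under control of the divergently transcribed araC regulator and terminated by lambda tL3, so recombination functions are switched on with arabinose. The second is a single guide RNA cassette in which a tet operator-containing pTet promoter drives a spacer targeting hisG fused to the Streptococcus pyogenes Cas9 scaffold, followed by the rrnB T1 terminator region. The short "H1-2O2" and "capTEV" fragment hits are most likely incidental matches of the annotation software to tet operator and adjacent sequences.

No Cas9 or TetR gene is annotated, so these must presumably be supplied from elsewhere. The associated work concerns CRISPR-Cas recombineering in E. coli, where guide-directed cutting counterselects against unedited hisG loci. The depositor sequence (6,959 nt) and the sequencing result (6,928 nt) show the same feature set, with a small length difference that includes a truncated bla promoter copy.
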