Addgene plasmid #89954: pKDsgRNA-hisG
Purpose: Contains arabinose-induced lambda Red and a tet-inducible gRNA targeting hisG.
Depositing lab: Michael Lynch. Depositing organization: Duke University. Publication: Managing the SOS Response for Enhanced CRISPR-Cas-Based Recombineering in E. coli through Transient Inhibition of Host RecA Activity. Moreb EA, Hoover B, Yaseen A, Valyasevi N, Roecker Z, Menacho-Melgar R, Lynch MD. ACS Synth Biol. 2017 Oct 2. doi: 10.1021/acssynbio.7b00174. PubMed 28915012.
Backbone
  Vector backbone: pKD46
  Total vector size (bp): 6959
  Vector type: Bacterial Expression
Growth in bacteria
  Bacterial resistance: Spectinomycin, 50 μg/mL
  Growth temperature: 30°C
  Growth strain: DH5alpha
  Copy number: Low Copy
Gene/Insert
  Gene/Insert name: hisG gRNA
  gRNA/shRNA sequence: gccgaaatccagacgacgca
  Promoter: pTet
  Cloning method: Unknown
  Sequencing primers: 5′ ttctcagggcgttttatggc
Terms and licenses: Academic/Nonprofit Terms; Industry Terms: Not Available to Industry
How to cite: pKDsgRNA-hisG was a gift from Michael Lynch (Addgene plasmid # 89954 ; http://n2t.net/addgene:89954 ; RRID:Addgene_89954)
